>Addgene plasmid #18201 | T4 Lysozyme I3C | addgene partial sequence | sequence record 23528 | 18201 sequence with 3primeUP
GAAAAAGCCCGCTCATTAGGCGGGCTCAGATCTGCTCATGTTTGACAGCTTATCATCGATAAGCTTCGGC
AATAAATTCTTGATATGTTTTCATATGTTTCCTTTAAATATTTTAATTAGTAATTGTCTATTCAAGTAAT
TGTGAATATACTATCACAATTCCAAGAGAAAGTAAACAGCTTTATAGATTTTTATACGCGTCCCAAGTGC
CAGTTCTAAACGTTGTAATGACTCGTTTTGCGCGATTAGGTGTTTGATATACCATCTACTTTTAGCTAAG
TTAACTGCTGCTTCATCCCAGCGTTTTTGTTGAAGCATACGTAAAGAGTTAGTAAATCCTGCCACACCGG
TTTCTCCCATTTGGAAAACCATATTAATCAATGCACAGCGACGAACCGCATCAAGAGAATCATAAACCGG
TTTTAATTTAGCATTTCTCAGAATTCCGCGAACAGCAGCATCAACATCCTGATTAAAGAGTTTTTCAGCC
TCATCTTTTGTAATTACACCATTGCAATTACGCCCAATAGCTTTATCTAATTCAGATTTAGCAGCATTAA
GTGATGGACTTTTTGTAAGCAAATGACCGATGCCAATAGTGTAATAGCCTTCTGTGTCTTTATAGATTTT
AAGTCTAAGACCTTCATCTATACGTAACATTTCAAAACAATTCATAATACCTCCTAAGCATCGATGGATC
CTGTTTCCTGTGTGAAATTGTTATCCGCTCACAATTCCACACATTATACGAGCCGATGATAATTGTCACA
GGGGGATGGGGAGTAGCTGATCCGGTTCNGTGGAATGTATCGNCCATTCACCATANCGAGCGAGATATGC
ACNGGGAGG
