[The description below was written by a language model from this plasmid's Addgene catalogue record.]
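Description:
T4 Lysozyme I3C is a bacterial expression plasmid built on the pHS1403 backbone (about 5 kb without insert) that carries a point-mutant version of bacteriophage T4 lysozyme, the product of phage gene e. It is maintained in E. coli as a high-copy plasmid under ampicillin selection. The record does not name the origin of replication or the promoter that drives expression, and no feature table is available to show them, so the regulatory context of the insert cannot be described beyond the vector being classed as a bacterial expression plasmid.

The insert is roughly 600 bp and was placed between BamHI and HindIII sites, both of which remain intact, so the fragment can be excised or moved to another vector. According to the depositor's notes, the BamHI site lies 27 bp from the start codon and the HindIII site 115 bp from the stop codon, meaning the cloned fragment includes short flanking untranslated sequence on each side of the coding region. The single recorded change is I3C, which replaces the isoleucine at position 3 with cysteine. No epitope or purification tags, fusion partners or reporters are listed.

The record does not state an intended purpose. T4 lysozyme is a widely used model protein for studying folding, stability and structure, and single-site variants of this kind are generally produced in bacteria to obtain purified mutant protein for such comparisons. An engineered cysteine can also provide a site for disulfide formation or thiol-specific chemical modification, though the record does not say that this mutant was made for that reason.
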