Addgene plasmid #18201: T4 Lysozyme I3C
Depositing lab: Brian Matthews. Depositing organization: University of Oregon.
Backbone
  Vector backbone: pHS1403
  Backbone size w/o insert (bp): 5000
  Vector type: Bacterial Expression
Growth in bacteria
  Bacterial resistance: Ampicillin, 100 μg/mL
  Growth temperature: 37°C
  Growth strain: DH5alpha
  Copy number: High Copy
Gene/Insert
  Gene/Insert name: T4 Lysozyme (alt name: 1013C)
  Species: Bacteriophage T4
  Insert size (bp): 600
  Mutation: I3C
  GenBank ID: NP_049736
  Entrez Gene: e (a.k.a. T4p123)
  Cloning method: Restriction Enzyme; 5′ cloning site BamHI (not destroyed); 3′ cloning site HindIII (not destroyed)
  Sequencing primers: 5′ na; 3′ GGCGTATCACGAGGCCC
Terms and licenses: Academic/Nonprofit Terms; Industry Terms: Not Available to Industry
Depositor comments: The BamHI site is 27 bp from the ATG and the HindIII site is 115 bp from the stop.
How to cite: T4 Lysozyme I3C was a gift from Brian Matthews (Addgene plasmid # 18201 ; http://n2t.net/addgene:18201 ; RRID:Addgene_18201)
